Addgene plasmid #40084: pLMB509
Depositing lab: Philip Poole. Depositing organization: John Innes Centre. Publication: Regulatable vectors for environmental gene expression in alphaproteobacteria. Tett AJ, Rudder SJ, Bourdes A, Karunakaran R, Poole PS. Appl Environ Microbiol. 2012 Oct;78(19):7137-40. Epub 2012 Jul 20. 10.1128/AEM.01188-12 PubMed 22820336.
Backbone
  Vector backbone: pBBRMCS5
  Backbone size w/o insert (bp): 4768
  Total vector size (bp): 6879
  Vector type: Bacterial Expression
Growth in bacteria
  Bacterial resistance: Gentamicin, 10 μg/mL
  Growth temperature: 37°C
  Growth strain: DH5alpha
  Copy number: Low Copy
Gene/Insert 1
  Gene/Insert name: gfpmut 3.1
  Species: jellyfish
  Insert size (bp): 884
  Cloning method: TOPO Cloning
  Sequencing primers: 5′ cttcctatctggatataagg
Gene/Insert 2
  Gene/Insert name: tauR
  Species: Sinorhizobium meliloti
  Insert size (bp): 1473
  Cloning method: Ligation Independent Cloning
  Sequencing primers: 5′ CCAGTTGGGCGAGGTGAACA
Gene/Insert 3
  Gene/Insert name: tau promoter
  Species: Sinorhizobium meliloti
  Insert size (bp): 157
  Cloning method: Ligation Independent Cloning
  Sequencing primers: 5′ cgcggatctgcgcctgcagg
Terms and licenses: Academic/Nonprofit Terms; Industry Terms: Not Available to Industry
Depositor comments: GenBank accession number: JQ895027 pLMB509 contains GFPmut3.1 reporter gene downstream of the inducible promoter tauAp and a ribosomal binding site (RBS), followed by a six-His tag and a transcriptional stop codon. NdeI restriction sites flank the reporter gene, enabling the easy removal of gfpmut3.1 and subsequent replacement with the desired gene in frame. This plasmid is compatible with BD In-Fusion cloning (Clontech) for the cloning of genes containing NdeI restriction sites
How to cite: pLMB509 was a gift from Philip Poole (Addgene plasmid # 40084 ; http://n2t.net/addgene:40084 ; RRID:Addgene_40084)
