[The description below was written by a language model from this plasmid's Addgene catalogue record and pLannotate feature annotations shown in this document.]
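Description:
pLMB509 is a low-copy, broad-host-range bacterial expression vector built on the pBBR1MCS-5 backbone and designed for regulatable gene expression in alphaproteobacteria such as rhizobia. It replicates through the pBBR1 oriV together with the pBBR1 Rep protein, a system from Bordetella bronchiseptica that functions in many Gram-negative hosts as well as in E. coli cloning strains. Selection is by gentamicin, conferred by the aacC1 acetyltransferase gene, with a class 1 integron Pc promoter annotated just upstream of it. The short M13 ori, CmR and TcR fragments in the feature table appear to be backbone remnants rather than functional elements.

The payload is an inducible expression module from Sinorhizobium meliloti: the regulator gene tauR and the 157 bp tauA promoter it controls. The publication title describes these as regulatable vectors, but the record does not name the inducer. Downstream of tauAp lie a ribosome binding site, the gfpmut3.1 reporter, a six-histidine tag and a stop codon, followed by the E. coli rrnB T1 transcription terminator. The automated annotation labels the reporter CDS as "hfriFP", which most likely reflects a database match to a similar fluorescent protein; the depositor identifies it as GFPmut3.1. tauR and the tau promoter are not annotated in the table, though unannotated regions of the sequence could accommodate them.

NdeI sites flank the reporter, so gfpmut3.1 can be excised and replaced with a gene of interest in frame, and In-Fusion cloning can be used for genes that contain internal NdeI sites. As supplied, the plasmid reports promoter induction by fluorescence. After gene replacement, it serves as a controllable expression vector for studies in environmental settings.
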