Features (pLannotate 1.2.2; 9 found; start..end, strand, type, name):
    171..884     +  CDS            hfriFP: hfriFP is a fluorescent protein published in 2013, derived from Herbaspirillum frisingense.
    942..1028    +  terminator     rrnB T1 terminator: Escherichia coli rrnB; transcription terminator T1 from the E. coli rrnB gene
   1168..1229    -  rep_origin     M13 ori (fragment): M13 bacteriophage origin of replication; arrow indicates direction of (+) strand synthesis
   1229..1258    +  CDS            CmR (fragment): chloramphenicol acetyltransferase confers resistance to chloramphenicol
   1587..1656    -  CDS            TcR (fragment): tetracycline efflux protein; tet; confers resistance to tetracycline
   1717..2379    -  CDS            pBBR1 Rep: replication protein for the broad-host-range plasmid pBBR1 from Bordetella bronchiseptica
   2380..3149    -  rep_origin     pBBR1 oriV: replication origin of the broad-host-range plasmid pBBR1 from Bordetella bronchiseptica; requires the pBBR1 Rep protein for replication
   4432..4965    -  CDS            GmR: gentamycin acetyltransferase; aacC1; confers resistance to gentamycin
   5154..5182    -  promoter       Pc promoter: intI1 (promoter lies within the coding sequence); class 1 integron promoter
>Addgene plasmid #40084 | pLMB509 | depositor full sequence | sequence record 53534 | pLMB509 sequence 6879 bps
TGTTCACCTCGCCCAACTGGACTCATCTAACTTCCTATCTGGATATAAGGCAATCCGAAGCGTGGGCCTA
TTTCTATTCAGCAAGCAAAGACCGTCATTCAATGTACGGCGCGACCCCGCAAAAAGCGGGGCGACATAAC
CAAAGAGGGTAACGACAGGAGGAAGAACATATGCGTAAAGGAGAAGAACTTTTCACTGGAGTTGTCCCAA
TTCTTGTTGAATTAGATGGTGATGTTAATGGGCACAAATTTTCTGTCAGTGGAGAGGGTGAAGGTGATGC
AACATACGGAAAACTTACCCTTAAATTTATTTGCACTACTGGAAAACTACCTGTTCCATGGCCAACACTT
GTCACTACTTTCGGTTATGGTGTTCAATGCTTTGCGAGATACCCAGATCATATGAAACGGCATGACTTTT
TCAAGAGTGCCATGCCCGAAGGTTATGTACAGGAAAGAACTATATTTTTCAAAGATGACGGGAACTACAA
GACACGTGCTGAAGTCAAGTTTGAAGGTGATACCCTTGTTAATAGAATCGAGTTAAAAGGTATTGATTTT
AAAGAAGATGGAAACATTCTTGGACACAAATTGGAATACAACTATAACTCACACAATGTATACATCATGG
CAGACAAACAAAAGAATGGAATCAAAGTTAACTTCAAAATTAGACACAACATTGAAGATGGAAGCGTTCA
ACTAGCAGACCATTATCAACAAAATACTCCAATTGGCGATGGCCCTGTCCTTTTACCAGACAACCATTAC
CTGTCCACACAATCTGCCCTTTCGAAAGATCCCAACGAAAAGAGAGACCACATGGTCCTTCTTGAGTTTG
TAACAGCTGCTGGGATTACACATGGCATGGATGAACTATACAAACATATGCATCATCACCATCATCACTA
AGAGCTCTACAAATAATGAATTCCCAGGCATCAAATAAAACGAAAGGCTCAGTCGAAAGACTGGGCCTTT
CGTTTTATCTGTTGTTTGTCGGTGAACGCTCTCCTGAGTAGGACAAATCCGCCGGGAGCGGATTTGAACG
TTGCGAAGCAACGGCCCGGAGGGTGGCGGGCAGGACGCCCGCCATAAACTGCCAGGGAATTCCAACTGAG
CGCCGGTCGCTACCATTACCAACTTGTCTGGTGTCAAAAATAATAGGATTTTGTTAAAATTCGCGTTAAA
TTTTTGTTAAATCAGCTCATTTTTTAACCAATAGGCCGACTGCGATGAGTGGCAGGGCGGGGCGTAATTT
TTTTAAGGCAGTTATTGGTGCCCTTAAACGCCTGGTGCTACGCCTGAATAAGTGATAATAAGCGGATGAA
TGGCAGAAATTCGAAAGCAAATTCGACCCGGTCGTCGGTTCAGGGCAGGGTCGTTAAATAGCCGCTTATG
TCTATTGCTGGTTTACCGGTTTATTGACTACCGGAAGCAGTGTGACCGTGTGCTTCTCAAATGCCTGAGG
CCAGTTTGCTCAGGCTCTCCCCGTGGAGGTAATAATTGACGATATGATCATTTATTCTGCCTCCCAGAGC
CTGATAAAAACGGTGAATCCGTTAGCGAGGTGCCGCCGGCTTCCATTCAGGTCGAGGTGGCCCGGCTCCA
TGCACCGCGACGCAACGCGGGGAGGCAGACAAGGTATAGGGCGGCGAGGCGGCTACAGCCGATAGTCTGG
AACAGCGCACTTACGGGTTGCTGCGCAACCCAAGTGCTACCGGCGCGGCAGCGTGACCCGTGTCGGCGGC
TCCAACGGCTCGCCATCGTCCAGAAAACACGGCTCATCGGGCATCGGCAGGCGCTGCTGCCCGCGCCGTT
CCCATTCCTCCGTTTCGGTCAAGGCTGGCAGGTCTGGTTCCATGCCCGGAATGCCGGGCTGGCTGGGCGG
CTCCTCGCCGGGGCCGGTCGGTAGTTGCTGCTCGCCCGGATACAGGGTCGGGATGCGGCGCAGGTCGCCA
TGCCCCAACAGCGATTCGTCCTGGTCGTCGTGATCAACCACCACGGCGGCACTGAACACCGACAGGCGCA
ACTGGTCGCGGGGCTGGCCCCACGCCACGCGGTCATTGACCACGTAGGCCGACACGGTGCCGGGGCCGTT
GAGCTTCACGACGGAGATCCAGCGCTCGGCCACCAAGTCCTTGACTGCGTATTGGACCGTCCGCAAAGAA
CGTCCGATGAGCTTGGAAAGTGTCTTCTGGCTGACCACCACGGCGTTCTGGTGGCCCATCTGCGCCACGA
GGTGATGCAGCAGCATTGCCGCCGTGGGTTTCCTCGCAATAAGCCCGGCCCACGCCTCATGCGCTTTGCG
TTCCGTTTGCACCCAGTGACCGGGCTTGTTCTTGGCTTGAATGCCGATTTCTCTGGACTGCGTGGCCATG
CTTATCTCCATGCGGTAGGGTGCCGCACGGTTGCGGCACCATGCGCAATCAGCTGCAACTTTTCGGCAGC
GCGACAACAATTATGCGTTGCGTAAAAGTGGCAGTCAATTACAGATTTTCTTTAACCTACGCAATGAGCT
ATTGCGGGGGGTGCCGCAATGAGCTGTTGCGTACCCCCCTTTTTTAAGTTGTTGATTTTTAAGTCTTTCG
CATTTCGCCCTATATCTAGTTCTTTGGTGCCCAAAGAAGGGCACCCCTGCGGGGTTCCCCCACGCCTTCG
GCGCGGCTCCCCCTCCGGCAAAAAGTGGCCCCTCCGGGGCTTGTTGATCGACTGCGCGGCCTTCGGCCTT
GCCCAAGGTGGCGCTGCCCCCTTGGAACCCCCGCACTCGCCGCCGTGAGGCTCGGGGGGCAGGCGGGCGG
GCTTCGCCTTCGACTGCCCCCACTCGCATAGGCTTGGGTCGTTCCAGGCGCGTCAAGGCCAAGCCGCTGC
GCGGTCGCTGCGCGAGCCTTGACCCGCCTTCCACTTGGTGTCCAACCGGCAAGCGAAGCGCGCAGGCCGC
AGGCCGGAGGCTTTTCCCCAGAGAAAATTAAAAAAATTGATGGGGCAAGGCCGCAGGCCGCGCAGTTGGA
GCCGGTGGGTATGTGGTCGAAGGCTGGGTAGCCGGTGGGCAATCCCTGTGGTCAAGCTCGTGGGCAGGCG
CAGCCTGTCCATCAGCTTGTCCAGCAGGGTTGTCCACGGGCCGAGCGAAGCGAGCCAGCCGGTGGCCGCT
CGCGGCCATCGTCCACATATCCACGGGCTGGCAAGGGAGCGCAGCGACCGCGCAGGGCGAAGCCCGGAGA
GCAAGCCCGTAGGGCGCCGCAGCCGCCGTAGGCGGTCACGACTTTGCGAAGCAAAGTCTAGTGAGTATAC
TCAAGCATTGAGTGGCCCGCCGGAGGCACCGCCTTGCGCTGCCCCCGTCGAGCCGGTTGGACACCAAAAG
GGAGGGGCAGGCATGGCGGCATACGCGATCATGCGATGCAAGAAGCTGGCGAAAATGGGCAACGTGGCGG
CCAGTCTCAAGCACGCCTACCGCGAGCGCGAGACGCCCAACGCTGACGCCAGCAGGACGCCAGAGAACGA
GCACTGGGCGGCCAGCAGCACCGATGAAGCGATGGGCCGACTGCGCGAGTTGCTGCCAGAGAAGCGGCGC
AAGGACGCTGTGTTGGCGGTCGAGTACGTCATGACGGCCAGCCCGGAATGGTGGAAGTCGGCCAGCCAAG
AACAGCAGGCGGCGTTCTTCGAGAAGGCGCACAAGTGGCTGGCGGACAAGTACGGGGCGGATCGCATCGT
GACGGCCAGCATCCACCGTGACGAAACCAGCCCGCACATGACCGCGTTCGTGGTGCCGCTGACGCAGGAC
GGCAGGCTGTCGGCCAAGGAGTTCATCGGCAACAAAGCGCAGATGACCCGCGACCAGACCACGTTTGCGG
CCGCTGTGGCCGATCTAGGGCTGCAACGGGGCATCGAGGGCAGCAAGGCACGTCACACGCGCATTCAGGC
GTTCTACGAGGCCCTGGAGCGGCCACCAGTGGGCCACGTCACCATCAGCCCGCAAGCGGTCGAGCCACGC
GCCTATGCACCGCAGGGATTGGCCGAAAAGCTGGGAATCTCAAAGCGCGTTGAGACGCCGGAAGCCGTGG
CCGACCGGCTGACAAAAGCGGTTCGGCAGGGGTATGAGCCTGCCCTACAGGCCGCCGCAGGAGCGCGTGA
GATGCGCAAGAAGGCCGATCAAGCCCAAGAGACGGCCCGAGACCTTCGGGAGCGCCTGAAGCCCGTTCTG
GACGCCCTGGGGCCGTTGAATCGGGATATGCAGGCCAAGGCCGCCGCGATCATCAAGGCCGTGGGCGAAA
AGCTGCTGACGGAACAGCGGGAAGTCCAGCGCCAGAAACAGGCCCAGCGCCAGCAGGAACGCGGGCGCGC
ACATTTCCCCGAAAAGTGCCACCTGGCGGCGTTGTGACAATTTACCGAACAACTCCGCGGCCGGGAAGCC
GATCTCGGCTTGAACGAATTGTTAGGTGGCGGTACTTGGGTCGATATCAAAGTGCATCACTTCTTCCCGT
ATGCCCAACTTTGTATAGAGAGCCACTGCGGGATCGTCACCGTAATCTGCTTGCACGTAGATCACATAAG
CACCAAGCGCGTTGGCCTCATGCTTGAGGAGATTGATGAGCGCGGTGGCAATGCCCTGCCTCCGGTGCTC
GCCGGAGACTGCGAGATCATAGATATAGATCTCACTACGCGGCTGCTCAAACCTGGGCAGAACGTAAGCC
GCGAGAGCGCCAACAACCGCTTCTTGGTCGAAGGCAGCAAGCGCGATGAATGTCTTACTACGGAGCAAGT
TCCCGAGGTAATCGGAGTCCGGCTGATGTTGGGAGTAGGTGGCTACGTCTCCGAACTCACGACCGAAAAG
ATCAAGAGCAGCCCGCATGGATTTGACTTGGTCAGGGCCGAGCCTACATGTGCGAATGATGCCCATACTT
GAGCCACCTAACTTTGTTTTAGGGCGACTGCCCTGCTGCGTAACATCGTTGCTGCTGCGTAACATCGTTG
CTGCTCCATAACATCAAACATCGACCCACGGCGTAACGCGCTTGCTGCTTGGATGCCCGAGGCATAGACT
GTACAAAAAAACAGTCATAACAAGCCATGAAAACCGCCACTGCGCCGTTACCACCGCTGCGTTCGGTCAA
GGTTCTGGACCAGTTGCGTGAGCGCATACGCTACTTGCATTACAGTTTACGAACCGAACAGGCTTATGTC
AACTGGGTTCGTGCCTTCATCCGTTTCCACGGTGTGCGTCCATGGGCAAATGGGATTGGCTTTACTAAGC
TGATCCGGTGGATGACCTTTTGAATGACCTTTAATAGATTATATTACTAATTAATTGGGGACCCTAGAGG
TCCCCTTTTTTATTTTAAAAATTTTTTCACAAAACGGTTTACAAGCATAAAGCTTGCTCAATCAATCACC
GGATCTAGATATCGATACCCCGCTCCGCGATCCGCGCCGCAGTCAGGGCCACGCCGTCGGCTATGCGGTT
GCGCGCGATCGACGAGTAGCCCATGCGGAAGAAGCGGCATGGGCCGTCGTCCTTCGGGAAGAAGGGCGAC
CCGGATTCGATCAGCACGCCGTCCTTTCGCAAAGCGTTCATCAGCAAGTCCGCATCGAGACCTTCCGGCC
CCTCGATCCAGAAGGACGTGCCGCCGAAAGCCGCAGATCCGGCGATCTCCAATCCGGCATCCCGGAGGGC
AGCGTCCATGATGATGTGGCGGCGATGATACTCCTCGCGCATGCGGTGCAGCACGGCATCATAGTGTCCG
AGCGCCAGGAAATAGGCGGCCGTTCTCTGGAGGTGCCCCGGCGGATGCCGCAACATCAAGGCCCGTAGTG
CCCGCGCCTCCCGGATCACGGCAGCCGGCGCCACCAGATAGCCGAGACGCAGGCCGGGAAACAACGACTT
GGAGAAACTGCCGATGTAGAAGACCCGGCCGCAGCGGTCGAAGGCCTTGAGGGCCGGGGAGGGGGGCGCC
AGAAAGCTCATCTCGAACTCGTAATCGTCCTCGACGATTATGAAGTCCTTGGAGGCGGCCGCCTCGAGCA
AGGCCGCCCGCCGTTCGATCGGCATCGTCGCGCCGGTCGGCGAATGATGGCTGGGCGTGACGAACACGGC
ATCGACCTCTTCTGGAAGCGCGGCGGGCGGCAGGCCGTCCTTGTCCACGTCGACGAAGGTGATCCCGGCG
CCGCTCAAGCGAAGCGATGCACTCATGTCGGGATGGCAGGGGTTCTCGCAGACCGCATGGGCGCCCTGAC
GCAACAGGAGCTGGATGACGATCCAGAGGGCGTTCTGCGCGCCCACCGTCACCAGGATCTCGTCGGGGTT
CGCGCGGATGCCGCGGCCCGGCAATGTGCGCGAGCAGATATAGTTGACAAGCTGGATGTCGTCCGCCGCC
GCGAAGTCGCCCGCCATCAGCTCGAAATCCTCGCGCGCCAGCGCCCGTCGCGCGCAGTCGCGCCAGGCCG
TGAGGTCGAACAGCGACGGGTCCATCTGACCGTATAGGAACGGATAAGGGTAGGTTCGCCAGTCGAGGGG
CTTACGCATCTGCTTGGCCACGATGAAGGTCGAGCGCAACTTGGCCGACCAGTCGATGGCATCGGCCGCA
GCATGGGCGGCCTGCATCGCGATGGCTGTCGTTGGGGGCTTGCCGGCCACACGGTAGCCGCTCCGGTTCG
CCGCCTCCACATAGCCCTGGGAAGCGAGTTCCTGATAGGCGAGCGTTACGGTGATCCGCGAAATATTCAG
ATAGGCCGCAAGCTTGCGGCTGGAGGGCAATTGGGCGCCCGGCGCCAGGCGGCCCGACAATACGGCCGAA
ACGATCGTTTCGCGGATCTGCGCCTGCAGGCCCGTTTGGCTGGCCCGGTCAAGGAAAAAGATCGTTTCGG
AGACGGTCGAGCCCGCCAT
