>Addgene plasmid #40084 | pLMB509 | addgene partial sequence | sequence record 54375 | GFPfusion-REV
AGAATTGGGACAACTCCAGTGAAAAGTTCTTCTCCTTTACGCATATGTTCTTCCTCCTGTCGTTACCCTC
TTTGGTTATGTCGCCCCGCTTTTTGCGGGGTCGCGCCGTACATTGAATGACGGTCTTTGCTTGCTGAATA
GAAATAGGCCCACGCTTCGGATTGCCTTATATCCAGATAGGAAGTTAGATGAGTCCAGTTGGGCGAGGTG
AACAATGGCGGGCTCGACCGTCTCCGAAACGATCTTTTTCCTTGACCGGGCCAGCCAAACGGGCCTGCAG
GCGCAGATCCGCGAAACGATCGTTTCGGCCGTATTGTCGGGCCGCCTGGCGCCGGGCGCCCAATTGCCCT
CCAGCCGCAAGCTTGCGGCCTATCTGAATATTTCGCGGATCACCGTAACGCTCGCCTATCAGGAACTCGC
TTCCCAGGGCTATGTGGAGGCGGCGAACCGGAGCGGCTACCGTGTGGCCGGCAAGCCCCCAACGACAGCC
ATCGCGATGCAGGCCGCCCATGCTGCGGCCGATGCCATCGACTGGTCGGCCAAGTTGCGCTCGACCTTCA
TCGTGGCCAAGCAGATGCGTAAGCCCCTCGACTGGCGAACCTACCCTTATCCGTTCCTATACGGTCAGAT
GGACCCGTCGCTGTTCGACCTCACGGCCTGGCGCGACTGCGCGCGACGGGCGCTGGCGCGCGAGGATTTC
GAGCTGATGGCGGGCGACTTCGCGGCGGCGGACGACATCCAGCTTGTCAACTATATCTGCTCGCGCACAT
TGCCGGGCCGCGGCATCCGCGCGAACCCCGACGAGATCCTGGTGACGGTGGGCGCGCAGAACGCCCTCTG
GATCGTCATC
