>Addgene plasmid #40084 | pLMB509 | addgene partial sequence | sequence record 54401 | GFP-F 5'-GGTCCTTCTTGAGTTTGTAAC-3'
ACTATACAAACATATGCATCATCACCATCATCACTAAGAGCTCTACAAATAATGAATTCCCCAGGCATCA
AATAAAACGAAAGGCTCAGTCGAAAGACTGGGCCTTTCGTTTTATCTGTTGTTTGTCGGTGAACGCTCTC
CTGAGTAGGACAAATCCGCCGGGAGCGGATTTGAACGTTGCGAAGCAACGGCCCGGAGGGTGGCGGGCAG
GACGCCC
